Addgene plasmid #173266: RVD-AG7
Purpose: One-step assembly of custom RVD arrays to construct DdCBE, TALE, etc.
Depositing lab: Bin Shen. Depositing organization: Nanjing Medical University. Publication: Precision modeling of mitochondrial diseases in zebrafish via DdCBE-mediated mtDNA base editing. Guo J, Zhang X, Chen X, Sun H, Dai Y, Wang J, Qian X, Tan L, Lou X, Shen B. Cell Discov. 2021 Sep 3;7(1):78. doi: 10.1038/s41421-021-00307-9. PubMed 34480028.
Backbone
  Vector backbone: TetR T vector
  Vector type: Unspecified
Growth in bacteria
  Bacterial resistance: Tetracycline, 10 μg/mL
  Growth temperature: 37°C
  Growth strain: DH5alpha
  Copy number: High Copy
Gene/Insert
  Gene/Insert name: NI-NN dimer RVD at Position7
  Species: Synthetic
  Mutation: no
  Cloning method: Restriction Enzyme; 5′ cloning site Unknown (unknown if destroyed)
Terms and licenses: Academic/Nonprofit Terms; Industry Terms: Not Available to Industry
Depositor comments: RVD is inserted into TA site of TetR T vector
How to cite: RVD-AG7 was a gift from Bin Shen (Addgene plasmid # 173266 ; http://n2t.net/addgene:173266 ; RRID:Addgene_173266)
