[The description below was written by a language model from this plasmid's Addgene catalogue record and pLannotate feature annotations shown in this document.]
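Description:
RVD-AG7 is a small (about 2.6 kb) bacterial cloning plasmid that serves as a module in a library for one-step assembly of custom TALE repeat arrays, such as those used to build DdCBE mitochondrial base editors or other TALE-based proteins. Its backbone is a tetracycline-resistant T vector, and the synthetic insert was placed into the TA cloning site. The plasmid is propagated in E. coli at high copy from a ColE1/pUC-type origin, which spans the numbering origin of the sequence record. Selection relies on a tetracycline efflux gene (TcR) driven by its native tet promoter. The feature table also picks up a short fragment of a kanamycin resistance gene and a short RSF origin fragment. These appear to be non-functional remnants of vector construction rather than working parts. A T7 promoter is also annotated, probably as a backbone element usable as a priming site, though the record does not state its role.

The payload is a synthetic dimer of two TALE repeats carrying the repeat-variable diresidues NI and NN, designated for position 7 of the assembled array. In the standard TALE code NI recognises adenine and NN recognises guanine, which matches the "AG" in the plasmid name. The automated annotation did not label the insert itself, which presumably lies in the unannotated region between the origin and the T7 promoter. The record does not state the restriction sites or overhangs used to release and order the module. There are no eukaryotic expression elements, so the plasmid is purely a donor of a positional repeat unit that is combined with other position-specific dimers and a recipient vector to build a complete DNA-binding domain for a chosen target sequence.
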