Features (pLannotate 1.2.2; 6 found; start..end, strand, type, name):
    687..705     +  promoter       T7 promoter: promoter for bacteriophage T7 RNA polymerase
    708..782     -  CDS            KanR (fragment): aminoglycoside phosphotransferase; aphA-3; confers resistance to kanamycin
    880..2070    -  CDS            TcR: tetracycline efflux protein; tet; confers resistance to tetracycline
   2118..2146    -  promoter       tet promoter: E. coli promoter for tetracycline efflux protein gene
   2162..2201    +  rep_origin     RSF ori (fragment): Plasmids containing the RSF 1030 origin of replication can be propagated in E. coli cells that contain additional plasmids with compatible origins.
   2273..258     -  rep_origin     ori (across the origin): high-copy-number ColE1/pMB1/pBR322/pUC origin of replication
>Addgene plasmid #173266 | RVD-AG7 | addgene full sequence | sequence record 353346 | Addgene NGS Result
GACTTATCGCCACTGGCAGCAGCCACTGGTAACAGGATTAGCAGAGCGAGGTATGTAGGCGGTGCTACAG
AGTTCTTGAAGTGGTGGCCTAACTACGGCTACACTAGAAGAACAGTATTTGGTATCTGCGCTCTGCTGAA
GCCAGTTACCTTCGGAAAAAGAGTTGGTAGCTCTTGATCCGGCAAACAAACCACCGCTGGTAGCGGTGGT
TTTTTTGTTTGCAAGCAGCAGATTACGCGCAGAAAAAAAGGATCTCAAGAAGATCCTTTGATCTTTTCTA
CGGGGTCTGACGCTCAGTGGAACGACGCGTAACTCACGTTAAGGGATTTTGGTCATGGGTGGCTCGACCA
GATATGGTCTCGAGCCAGTAATATTGGTGGCAAACAGGCTCTTGAGACGGTTCAGCGCCTCCTTCCAGTT
CTCTGTCAAGCCCACGGACTCACCCCAGATCAAGTTGTAGCGATTGCTAGTAACAATGGTGGCAAACAGG
CTCTTGAAACCGTACAGCGCCTACTGCCAGTTCTCTGTCAAGCCCACGGTCTGACTCCGGAGCAAGTTGT
AGCGATTGCAAGTTGAGACCAGCTTTGGTCTAGAGGAGGCATGATGATATATTTTTATCTTGTGCAATGT
AACATCAGAGATTTTGAGACACGGGCCAGAGCTGCCAGGAAACAGCTATGACCATGTAATACGACTCACT
ATAGGGGATATTTTATTTTCTCCCAATCAGGCTTGATCCCCAGTAAGTCAAAAAATAGCTCGACATACTG
TTCTTCCCCGATCAAGGGTTGGTTTGCGCATTCACAGTTCTCCGCAAGAATTGATTGGCTCCAATTCTTG
GAGTGGTGAATCCGTTAGCGAGGTGCCGCCGGCTTCCATTCAGGTCGAGGTGGCCCGGCTCCATGCACCG
CGACGCAACGCGGGGAGGCAGACAAGGTATAGGGCGGCGCCTACAATCCATGCCAACCCGTTCCATGTGC
TCGCCGAGGCGGCATAAATCGCCGTGACGATCAGCGGTCCAATGATCGAAGTTAGGCTGGTAAGAGCCGC
GAGCGATCCTTGAAGCTGTCCCTGATGGTCGTCATCTACCTGCCTGGACAGCATGGCCTGCAACGCGGGC
ATCCCGATGCCGCCGGAAGCGAGAAGAATCATAATGGGGAAGGCCATCCAGCCTCGCGTCGCGAACGCCA
GCAAGACGTAGCCCAGCGCGTCGGCCGCCATGCCGGCGATAATGGCCTGCTTCTCGCCGAAACGTTTGGT
GGCGGGACCAGTGACGAAGGCTTGAGCGAGGGCGTGCAAGATTCCGAATACCGCAAGCGACAGGCCGATC
ATCGTCGCGCTCCAGCGAAAGCGGTCCTCGCCGAAAATGACCCAGAGCGCTGCCGGCACCTGTCCTACGA
GTTGCATGATAAAGAAGACAGTCATAAGTGCGGCGACGATAGTCATGCCCCGCGCCCACCGGAAGGAGCT
GACTGGGTTGAAGGCTCTCAAGGGCATGGGTCGGCGCTCTCCCTTATGCGACTCCTGCATTAGGAAGCAG
CCCAGTAGTAGGTTGAGGCCGTTGAGCACCGCCGCCGCAAGGAATGGTGCATGTAAGGAGATGGCGCCCA
ACAGTCCCCCGGCCACGGGGCCTGCCACCATACCCACGCCGAAACAAGCGCTCATGAGCCCGAAGTGGCG
AGCCCGATCTTCCCCATCGGTGATGTCGGCGATATAGGCGCCAGCAACCGCACCTGTGGCGCCGGTGATG
CCGGCCACGATGCGTCCGGCGTAGAGAATCCACAGGACGGGTGTGGTCGCCATGATCGCGTAGTCGATAG
TGGCTCCAAGTAGCGAAGCGAGCAGGACTGGGCGGCGGCCAAAGCGGTCGGACAGTGCTCCGAGAACGGG
TGCGCATAGAAATTGCATCAACGCATATAGCGCTAGCAGCACGCCATAGTGACTGGCGATGCTGTCGGAA
TGGACGATATCCCGCAAGAGGCCCGGCAGTACCGGCATAACCAAGCCTATGCCTACAGCATCCAGGGTGA
CGGTGCCGAGGATGACGATGAGCGCATTGTTAGATTTCATACACGGTGCCTGACTGCGTTAGCAATTTAA
CTGTGATAAACTACCGCATTAAAGCTAATCGATGATAAGCTGTCAAACATGAGAATTAATTCATGTTCTT
TCCTGCGTTATCCCCTGATTCTGTGGATAACGCAGGAAAGAACATGTGAGCAAAAGGCCAGCAAAAGGCC
AGGAACCGTAAAAAGGCCGCGTTGCTGGCGTTTTTCCATAGGCTCCGCCCCCCTGACGAGCATCACAAAA
ATCGACGCTCAAGTCAGAGGTGGCGAAACCCGACAGGACTATAAAGATACCAGGCGTTTCCCCCTGGAAG
CTCCCTCGTGCGCTCTCCTGTTCCGACCCTGCCGCTTACCGGATACCTGTCCGCCTTTCTCCCTTCGGGA
AGCGTGGCGCTTTCTCATAGCTCACGCTGTAGGTATCTCAGTTCGGTGTAGGTCGTTCGCTCCAAGCTGG
GCTGTGTGCACGAACCCCCCGTTCAGCCCGACCGCTGCGCCTTATCCGGTAACTATCGTCTTGAGTCCAA
CCCGGTAAGACAC
