>Addgene plasmid #173266 | RVD-AG7 | depositor partial sequence | sequence record 336221 | RVD flanked by two Bsa I sites
GGTCTCGAGCCAGTAATATTGGTGGCAAACAGGCTCTTGAGACGGTTCAGCGCCTCCTTCCAGTTCTCTG
TCAAGCCCACGGACTCACCCCAGATCAAGTTGTAGCGATTGCTAGTAACAATGGTGGCAAACAGGCTCTT
GAAACCGTACAGCGCCTACTGCCAGTTCTCTGTCAAGCCCACGGTCTGACTCCGGAGCAAGTTGTAGCGA
TTGCAAGTTGAGACC
